>Addgene plasmid #55911 | mRuby2-Rab5a-7 | addgene full sequence | sequence record 176714 | Addgene NGS Result
ATGGTGTCTAAGGGCGAAGAGCTGATCAAGGAAAATATGCGTATGAAGGTGGTCATGGAAGGTTCGGTCA
ACGGCCACCAATTCAAATGCACAGGTGAAGGAGAAGGCAATCCGTACATGGGAACTCAAACCATGAGGAT
CAAAGTCATCGAGGGAGGACCCCTGCCATTTGCCTTTGACATTCTTGCCACGTCGTTCATGTATGGCAGC
CGTACTTTTATCAAGTACCCGAAAGGCATTCCTGATTTCTTTAAACAGTCCTTTCCTGAGGGTTTTACTT
GGGAAAGAGTTACGAGATACGAAGATGGTGGAGTCGTCACCGTCATGCAGGACACCAGCCTTGAGGATGG
CTGTCTCGTTTACCACGTCCAAGTCAGAGGGGTAAACTTTCCCTCCAATGGTCCCGTGATGCAGAAGAAG
ACCAAGGGTTGGGAGCCTAATACAGAGATGATGTATCCAGCAGATGGTGGTCTGAGGGGATACACTCATA
TGGCACTGAAAGTTGATGGTGGTGGCCATCTGTCTTGCTCTTTCGTAACAACTTACAGGTCAAAAAAGAC
CGTCGGGAACATCAAGATGCCCGGTATCCATGCCGTTGATCACCGCCTGGAAAGGTTAGAGGAAAGTGAC
AATGAAATGTTCGTAGTACAACGCGAACACGCAGTTGCCAAGTTCGCCGGGCTTGGTGGTGGGATGGACG
AGCTGTACAAGTCCGGACTCAGATCTCGAGCCATGGCTAGTCGAGGCGCAACAAGACCCAACGGGCCAAA
TACTGGAAATAAAATATGCCAGTTCAAACTAGTACTTCTGGGAGAGTCTGCTGTTGGCAAATCAAGCCTA
GTGCTTCGTTTTGTGAAGGGCCAATTTCATGAATTTCAAGAGAGTACCATAGGGGCTGCTTTTCTAACCC
AAACTGTGTGTCTTGATGATACAACAGTAAAGTTTGAAATATGGGATACAGCTGGTCAAGAACGATACCA
TAGCTTAGCACCAATGTACTACAGAGGAGCACAAGCAGCCATAGTTGTATATGATATCACAAATGAGGAG
TCCTTTGCCAGAGCCAAAAACTGGGTTAAAGAACTTCAGAGGCAAGCCAGTCCTAACATTGTAATAGCTT
TATCAGGAAACAAGGCTGATCTTGCAAATAAAAGAGCTGTCGATTTCCAGGAAGCACAGTCCTATGCAGA
TGACAACAGTTTATTATTCATGGAGACATCAGCTAAAACATCGATGAATGTAAATGAAATATTCATGGCA
ATAGCTAAAAAGTTGCCAAAGAACGAACCACAGAATCCAGGAGCAAATTCTGCCAGAGGAAGAGGAGTAG
ACCTTACTGAACCCACGCAGCCAACCAGGAATCAGTGTTGTAGTAACTAAGGATCCACCGGATCTAGATA
ACTGATCATAATCAGCCATACCACATTTGTAGAGGTTTTACTTGCTTTAAAAAACCTCCCACACCTCCCC
CTGAACCTGAAACATAAAATGAATGCAATTGTTGTTGTTAACTTGTTTATTGCAGCTTATAATGGTTACA
AATAAAGCAATAGCATCACAAATTTCACAAATAAAGCATTTTTTTCACTGCATTCTAGTTGTGGTTTGTC
CAAACTCATCAATGTATCTTAACGCGTAAATTGTAAGCGTTAATATTTTGTTAAAATTCGCGTTAAATTT
TTGTTAAATCAGCTCATTTTTTAACCAATAGGCCGAAATCGGCAAAATCCCTTATAAATCAAAAGAATAG
ACCGAGATAGGGT
[37 nt withheld, positions 1764-1800]
AAAGAACGTGGACTCCAACGTCAAAGG
[49 nt withheld, positions 1828-1876]
T
[91 nt withheld, positions 1878-1968]
G
[124 nt withheld, positions 1970-2093]
CAGGTGGCACTTTTCGGGGAAATGTGCGCGGAACCCCTATTTGTTTATTTTTCTAAATACATTCAAATAT
GTATCCGCTCATGAGACAATAACCCTGATAAATGCTTCAATAATATTGAAAAAGGAAGAGTCCTGAGGCG
GAAAGAACCAGCTGTGGAATGTGTGTCAGTTAGGGTGTGGAAAGTCCCCAGGCTCCCCAGCAGGCAGAAG
TATGCAAAGCATGCATCTCAATTAGTCAGCAACCAGGTGTGGAAAGTCCCCAGGCTCCCCAGCAGGCAGA
AGTATGCAAAGCATGCATCTCAATTAGTCAGCAACCATAGTCCCGCCCCTAACTCCGCCCATCCCGCCCC
TAACTCCGCCCAGTTCCGCCCATTCTCCGCCCCATGGCTGACTAATTTTTTTTATTTATGCAGAGGCCGA
GGCCGCCTCGGCCTCTGAGCTATTCCAGAAGTAGTGAGGAGGCTTTTTTGGAGGCCTAGGCTTTTGCAAA
GATCGATCAAGAGACAGGATGAGGATCGTTTCGCATGATTGAACAAGATGGATTGCACGCAGGTTCTCCG
GCCGCTTGGGTGGAGAGGCTATTCGGCTATGACTGGGCACAACAGACAATCGGCTGCTCTGATGCCGCCG
TGTTCCGGCTGTCAGCGCAGGGGCGCCCGGTTCTTTTTGTCAAGACCGACCTGTCCGGTGCCCTGAATGA
ACTGCAAGACGAGGCAGCGCGGCTATCGTGGCTGGCCACGACGGGCGTTCCTTGCGCAGCTGTGCTCGAC
GTTGTCACTGAAGCGGGAAGGGACTGGCTGCTATTGGGCGAAGTGCCGGGGCAGGATCTCCTGTCATCTC
ACCTTGCTCCTGCCGAGAAAGTATCCATCATGGCTGATGCAATGCGGCGGCTGCATACGCTTGATCCGGC
TACCTGCCCATTCGACCACCAAGCGAAACATCGCATCGAGCGAGCACGTACTCGGATGGAAGCCGGTCTT
GTCGATCAGGATGATCTGGACGAAGAGCATCAGGGGCTCGCGCCAGCCGAACTGTTCGCCAGGCTCAAGG
CGAGCATGCCCGACGGCGAGGATCTCGTCGTGACCCATGGCGATGCCTGCTTGCCGAATATCATGGTGGA
AAATGGCCGCTTTTCTGGATTCATCGACTGTGGCCGGCTGGGTGTGGCGGACCGCTATCAGGACATAGCG
TTGGCTACCCGTGATATTGCTGAAGAGCTTGGCGGCGAATGGGCTGACCGCTTCCTCGTGCTTTACGGTA
TCGCCGCTCCCGATTCGCAGCGCATCGCCTTCTATCGCCTTCTTGACGAGTTCTTCTGAGCGGGACTCTG
GGGTTCGAAATGACCGACCAAGCGACGCCCAACCTGCCATCACGAGATTTCGATTCCACCGCCGCCTTCT
ATGAAAGGTTGGGCTTCGGAATCGTTTTCCGGGACGCCGGCTGGATGATCCTCCAGCGCGGGGATCTCAT
GCTGGAGTTCTTCGCCCACCCTAGGGGGAGGCTAACTGAAACACGGAAGGAGACAATACCGGAAGGAACC
CGCGCTATGACGGCAATAAAAAGACAGAATAAAACGCACGGTGTTGGGTCGTTTGTTCATAAACGCGGGG
TTCGGTCCCAGGGCTGGCACTCTGTCGATACCCCACCGAGACCCCATTGGGGCCAATACGCCCGCGTTTC
TTCCTTTTCCCCACCCCACCCCCCAAGTTCGGGTGAAGGCCCAGGGCTCGCAGCCAACGTCGGGGCGGCA
GGCCCTGCCATAGCCTCAGGTTACTCATATATACTTTAGATTGATTTAAAACTTCATTTTTAATTTAAAA
GGATCTAGGTGAAGATCCTTTTTGATAATCTCATGACCAAAATCCCTTAACGTGAGTTTTCGTTCCACTG
AGCGTCAGACCCCGTAGAAAAGATCAAAGGATCTTCTTGAGATCCTTTTTTTCTGCGCGTAATCTGCTGC
TTGCAAACAAAAAAACCACCGCTACCAGCGGTGGTTTGTTTGCCGGATCAAGAGCTACCAACTCTTTTTC
CGAAGGTAACTGGCTTCAGCAGAGCGCAGATACCAAATACTGTTCTTCTAGTGTAGCCGTAGTTAGGCCA
CCACTTCAAGAACTCTGTAGCACCGCCTACATACCTCGCTCTGCTAATCCTGTTACCAGTGGCTGCTGCC
AGTGGCGATAAGTCGTGTCTTACCGGGTTGGACTCAAGACGATAGTTACCGGATAAGGCGCAGCGGTCGG
GCTGAACGGGGGGTTCGTGCACACAGCCCAGCTTGGAGCGAACGACCTACACCGAACTGAGATACCTACA
GCGTGAGCTATGAGAAAGCGCCACGCTTCCCGAAGGGAGAAAGGCGGACAGGTATCCGGTAAGCGGCAGG
GTCGGAACAGGAGAGCGCACGAGGGAGCTTCCAGGGGGAAACGCCTGGTATCTTTATAGTCCTGTCGGGT
TTCGCCACCTCTGACTTGAGCGTCGATTTTTGTGATGCTCGTCAGGGGGGCGGAGCCTATGGAAAAACGC
CAGCAACGCGGCCTTTTTACGGTTCCTGGCCTTTTGCTGGCCTTTTGCTCACATGTTCTTTCCTGCGTTA
TCCCCTGATTCTGTGGATAACCGTATTACCGCCATGCATTAGTTATTAATAGTAATCAATTACGGGGTCA
TTAGTTCATAGCCCATATATGGAGTTCCGCGTTACATAACTTACGGTAAATGGCCCGCCTGGCTGACCGC
CCAACGACCCCCGCCCATTGACGTCAATAATGACGTATGTTCCCATAGTAACGCCAATAGGGACTTTCCA
TTGACGTCAATGGGTGGAGTATTTACGGTAAACTGCCCACTTGGCAGTACATCAAGTGTATCATATGCCA
AGTACGCCCCCTATTGACGTCAATGACGGTAAATGGCCCGCCTGGCATTATGCCCAGTACATGACCTTAT
GGGACTTTCCTACTTGGCAGTACATCTACGTATTAGTCATCGCTATTACCATGGTGATGCGGTTTTGGCA
GTACATCAATGGGCGTGGATAGCGGTTTGACTCACGGGGATTTCCAAGTCTCCACCCCATTGACGTCAAT
GGGAGTTTGTTTTGGCACCAAAATCAACGGGACTTTCCAAAATGTCGTAACAACTCCGCCCCATTGACGC
AAATGGGCGGTAGGCGTGTACGGTGGGAGGTCTATATAAGCAGAGCTGGTTTAGTGAACCGTCAGATCCG
CTAGCGCTACCGGTCGCCACC
Features (pLannotate 1.2.2; 15 found; start..end, strand, type, name):
      1..711     +  CDS            mRuby2: mRuby2 is a basic (constitutively fluorescent) red fluorescent protein published in 2012, derived from Entacmaea quadricolor. It has moderate acid sensitivity.
    712..731     +  misc_feature   MCS (fragment): multiple cloning site
    733..1377    +  CDS            RAB5A: RAB5A_HUMAN - Also known as RAB5. Experimental evidence at protein level: Swiss-Prot protein existence level 1. Small GTPase which cycles between active GTP-bound and inactive GDP-bound states. In its active state, binds to a variety of effector proteins to regulate cellular responses such as of intracellular membrane trafficking, from the formation of transport vesicles to their fusion with membranes. Active GTP-bound form is able to recruit to membranes different sets of downstream effectors directly responsible for vesicle formation, movement, tethering and fusion. RAB5A is required for the
   1403..1487    +  CDS            large T antigen (fragment): large T antigen from SV40 (simian virus 40)
   1510..1631    +  polyA_signal   SV40 poly(A) signal: SV40 polyadenylation signal
   1665..2093    -  rep_origin     f1 ori (sequence partly withheld): f1 bacteriophage origin of replication; arrow indicates direction of (+) strand synthesis
   2120..2224    +  promoter       AmpR promoter: bla
   2226..2583    +  promoter       SV40 promoter: SV40 enhancer and early promoter
   2618..3412    +  CDS            NeoR/KanR: aminoglycoside phosphotransferase from Tn5; aph(3')-II (or nptII); confers resistance to neomycin, kanamycin, and G418 (Geneticin®)
   3433..3585    +  CDS            ble (fragment): BLE_KLEPN - Experimental evidence at protein level: Swiss-Prot protein existence level 1. Binding protein with a strong affinity to the bleomycin family of antibiotics. Binds to CL990; an antimitotic-antibiotic compound. From Klebsiella pneumoniae.
   3644..3691    +  polyA_signal   HSV TK poly(A) signal: herpes simplex virus thymidine kinase polyadenylation signal (Cole and Stacy, 1985)
   3782..3798    -  polyA_signal   bGH poly(A) signal (fragment): bovine growth hormone polyadenylation signal
   4020..4608    +  rep_origin     ori: high-copy-number ColE1/pMB1/pBR322/pUC origin of replication
   4783..5086    +  enhancer       CMV enhancer: human cytomegalovirus immediate early enhancer
   5087..5290    +  promoter       CMV promoter: human cytomegalovirus (CMV) immediate early promoter
