[The description below was written by a language model from this plasmid's Addgene catalogue record and pLannotate feature annotations shown in this document.]
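Description:
mRuby2-Rab5a-7 is a mammalian expression plasmid that produces the human small GTPase RAB5A fused to the red fluorescent protein mRuby2. It is built on an mRuby2 "C-type" fusion backbone. In the 5,334-nt sequenced record the mRuby2 coding sequence comes first, followed by a short remnant of the multiple cloning site that serves as a linker, and then the RAB5A open reading frame, so the fluorescent protein sits at the N-terminus of the GTPase. The "7" in the name probably refers to the linker length in amino acids, which would fit the roughly 20-nt MCS fragment, but the record does not say so. Transcription is driven by the human cytomegalovirus immediate-early enhancer and promoter and is terminated by the SV40 polyadenylation signal.

The plasmid is propagated in E. coli from a high-copy ColE1/pUC-type origin and also carries an f1 origin. A single NeoR/KanR (Tn5 aminoglycoside phosphotransferase) gene provides selection in both hosts. A bacterial bla promoter drives it for kanamycin resistance in bacteria, and the SV40 enhancer/early promoter with an HSV TK poly(A) signal drives it for G418 selection of stably transfected mammalian cells. The short annotated fragments of large T antigen, ble and bGH poly(A) appear to be partial matches to backbone sequence rather than functional elements.

The catalogue lists the construct as a localization marker for a Ras-family GTPase, with excitation at 559 nm and emission at 600 nm. RAB5A regulates membrane trafficking through vesicle formation, movement, tethering and fusion. The fusion is therefore suited to live-cell red-channel imaging of Rab5a-positive trafficking compartments.
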