Addgene plasmid #55911: mRuby2-Rab5a-7
Purpose: Localization: Ras GTPase, Excitation: 559, Emission: 600
Depositing lab: Michael Davidson. Depositing organization: Florida State University, Tallahassee. Publication: Improving FRET dynamic range with bright green and red fluorescent proteins. Lam AJ, St-Pierre F, Gong Y, Marshall JD, Cranfill PJ, Baird MA, McKeown MR, Wiedenmann J, Davidson MW, Schnitzer MJ, Tsien RY, Lin MZ. Nat Methods. 2012 Sep 9. doi: 10.1038/nmeth.2171. PubMed 22961245.
Backbone
  Vector backbone: mRuby2
  Backbone size w/o insert (bp): 4750
  Vector type: Mammalian Expression
  Selectable markers: Neomycin (select with G418)
Growth in bacteria
  Bacterial resistance: Kanamycin, 50 μg/mL
  Growth temperature: 37°C
  Growth strain: DH5alpha
  Copy number: High Copy
Gene/Insert
  Gene/Insert name: Rab5a (alt name: NM_004162.4)
  Promoter: CMV
  Tag / fusion protein: mRuby2
  Cloning method: Unknown
  Sequencing primers: 5′ CMV-F; 3′ SV40pA-R
Terms and licenses: Academic/Nonprofit Terms; Industry Terms
Depositor comments: . Excitation = 559; Emission = 600
How to cite: mRuby2-Rab5a-7 was a gift from Michael Davidson (Addgene plasmid # 55911 ; http://n2t.net/addgene:55911 ; RRID:Addgene_55911)
