>Addgene plasmid #55911 | mRuby2-Rab5a-7 | depositor partial sequence | sequence record 86817 | insert sequence
CAGATCCGCTAGCGCTACCGGTCGCCACCATGGTGTCTAAGGGCGAAGAGCTGATCAAGGAAAATATGCG
TATGAAGGTGGTCATGGAAGGTTCGGTCAACGGCCACCAATTCAAATGCACAGGTGAAGGAGAAGGCAAT
CCGTACATGGGAACTCAAACCATGAGGATCAAAGTCATCGAGGGAGGACCCCTGCCATTTGCCTTTGACA
TTCTTGCCACGTCGTTCATGTATGGCAGCCGTACTTTTATCAAGTACCCGAAAGGCATTCCTGATTTCTT
TAAACAGTCCTTTCCTGAGGGTTTTACTTGGGAAAGAGTTACGAGATACGAAGATGGTGGAGTCGTCACC
GTCATGCAGGACACCAGCCTTGAGGATGGCTGTCTCGTTTACCACGTCCAAGTCAGAGGGGTAAACTTTC
CCTCCAATGGTCCCGTGATGCAGAAGAAGACCAAGGGTTGGGAGCCTAATACAGAGATGATGTATCCAGC
AGATGGTGGTCTGAGGGGATACACTCATATGGCACTGAAAGTTGATGGTGGTGGCCATCTGTCTTGCTCT
TTCGTAACAACTTACAGGTCAAAAAAGACCGTCGGGAACATCAAGATGCCCGGTATCCATGCCGTTGATC
ACCGCCTGGAAAGGTTAGAGGAAAGTGACAATGAAATGTTCGTAGTACAACGCGAACACGCAGTTGCCAA
GTTCGCCGGGCTTGGTGGTGGGATGGACGAGCTGTACAAGTCCGGACTCAGATCTCGAGCCATGGCTAGT
CGAGGCGCAACAAGACCCAACGGGCCAAATACTGGAAATAAAATATGCCAGTTCAAACTAGTACTTCTGG
GAGAGTCTGCTGTTGGCAAATCAAGCCTAGTGCTTCGTTTTGTGAAGGGCCAATTTCATGAATTTCAAGA
GAGTACCATAGGGGCTGCTTTTCTAACCCAAACTGTGTGTCTTGATGATACAACAGTAAAGTTTGAAATA
TGGGATACAGCTGGTCAAGAACGATACCATAGCTTAGCACCAATGTACTACAGAGGAGCACAAGCAGCCA
TAGTTGTATATGATATCACAAATGAGGAGTCCTTTGCCAGAGCCAAAAACTGGGTTAAAGAACTTCAGAG
GCAAGCCAGTCCTAACATTGTAATAGCTTTATCAGGAAACAAGGCTGATCTTGCAAATAAAAGAGCTGTC
GATTTCCAGGAAGCACAGTCCTATGCAGATGACAACAGTTTATTATTCATGGAGACATCAGCTAAAACAT
CGATGAATGTAAATGAAATATTCATGGCAATAGCTAAAAAGTTGCCAAAGAACGAACCACAGAATCCAGG
AGCAAATTCTGCCAGAGGAAGAGGAGTAGACCTTACTGAACCCACGCAGCCAACCAGGAATCAGTGTTGT
AGTAACTAAGGATCCACCGGATCTAGATAACTGATC
